>Addgene plasmid #154024 | RG6-BAP1_E7-D192D | addgene full sequence | sequence record 307075 | Addgene NGS Result
GACATTGATTATTGACTAGTTATTAATAGTAATCAATTACGGGGTCATTAGTTCATAGCCCATATATGGA
GTTCCGCGTTACATAACTTACGGTAAATGGCCCGCCTGGCTGACCGCCCAACGACCCCCGCCCATTGACG
TCAATAATGACGTATGTTCCCATAGTAACGCCAATAGGGACTTTCCATTGACGTCAATGGGTGGAGTATT
TACGGTAAACTGCCCACTTGGCAGTACATCAAGTGTATCATATGCCAAGTACGCCCCCTATTGACGTCAA
TGACGGTAAATGGCCCGCCTGGCATTATGCCCAGTACATGACCTTATGGGACTTTCCTACTTGGCAGTAC
ATCTACGTATTAGTCATCGCTATTACCATGGTGATGCGGTTTTGGCAGTACATCAATGGGCGTGGATAGC
GGTTTGACTCACGGGGATTTCCAAGTCTCCACCCCATTGACGTCAATGGGAGTTTGTTTTGGCACCAAAA
TCAACGGGACTTTCCAAAATGTCGTAACAACTCCGCCCCATTGACGCAAATGGGCGGTAGGCGTGTACGG
TGGGAGGTCTATATAAGCAGAGCTCTCTGGCTAACTAGAGAACCCACTGCTTACTGGCTTATCGAAATTA
ATACGACTCACTATAGGGAGACCCAAGCTGGCTAGCGTTTAAACTTAAGCTTCCATGGATTACAAGGATG
ACGATGACAAGGGGGTACCTGCCCCAAAAAAAAAACGCAAAGTGGAGGACCCAGTACCAGGATCTAGAGG
TAGGTGATCCTCCTGCTGCTTTGGTTCAGGGTTTTGCTTGAGGGGGGGGGGTGGTGATTTCCTTGCCATG
GGCAGACTGAGCAGAAAAGGCCATTGGGACCATGTTCTGAATGCCTCCACCTCAACCACCGGCCGGTAGG
ACCAAAGCCACCCCGTGTTTTCTCAGGATCTCTTTTCCCAGGGAGATCCCTCGGCCCAAAGAGGGAGATG
GCAATGCTGGATGTGTGCACAATAATTCAACAGGCATTGGAACTTCAGCATCGATGCTGAATGCAATTAA
CAATGCTCAAGCAGAACCCCCGGCTCCATCAGCACAGTGCAGGACCAAACCCCATGCTGCAGCAGTGGGG
CTGTCTGTACGGGGTGGGCAATGGGAACCGGGGTCTGCTGGGGCTCCTGCTGCTTCAGTGCTGCCATGCA
GCCACACATCCTGAGAGCTGAAAGGGTCGGCGTCCTCACCTGGTGCACACCGTAGCTCTGCCCCACAGCT
TTAAGGCACCTGGCTAACCTCTGCGCTTCTTCCCTTCCCTCCTCCCTGGCTCAGGATCCCCCGAGCCACG
CCACCTCCCTGAGAAGCAGAATGGCCTTAGTGCAGTGCGGACCATGGAGGCGTTCCACTTTGTCAGCTAT
GTGCCTATCACAGGCCGGCTCTTTGAGCTGGATGGGCTGAAGGTCTACCCCATTGATCATGAATTCAGGT
AGTTACTGCACCTTTCTTTGTTCCATCTCTCCACCTCTGCTGTGAATAAATCGCGGGTCGGTGTGTCCTG
TGCCTTTCCCTGCTTGGGAAACGCTTTCCTTTCATTCTTTCACTTCTCTGCTGCTTTTTGCGCTCTCCCC
ATCCTGCTGTGCCAACCTGCTCTCAGTTCTGTGCTTTCTGTCTTCCATCCCAACACACCCCTGGGTTGCT
GTCTTCTTTCTCCTTTCTTCCTCTCTTGCTGTGGGACCAAACGTCTCCTGCAGGACCTGCGGGCTCTGAC
AGAGGACTCTCGTGGGGGTACTGCTCCCTCCAGTGGAAAAATGCTCCAGCAGTGTCATGCAGGAGATTTA
TGCCATACAGTTTTGCTCTCTGCTGCATGGAGGGGAGCAGCAGAAGTCGATCTCCCCCACTCTGGGGTCC
CCCTCGAGGGGGGCACAGCTGGGGAGGGAACAAGGGACAAAACCAGGAGGGGGCTCCGAGTCCTTGGATT
TATTCCCCCTCATCCATGCCTTACCTTCAGGTAAGGGCCTGAACAGAGCCCTTTACTTCCTGCTTCTTTC
TCCCATAGCTCCCTCTCCTTCGGGTCTCCTGGACTCAGTGCCACGGTTGTCCCATTCTGGGGGTCTGTAG
GGAGCCAGCAGGAGCTGCGGCCGTCCTACTGACCCTGTCCTTATTGCACAGGTCAGGAGGATCAGGAGGA
CGAGGAGGAAGAGGAGACCGGTGTGCGCTCCTCCAAGAACGTCATCAAGGAGTTCATGCGCTTCAAGGTG
CGCATGGAGGGCACCGTGAACGGCCACGAGTTCGAGATCGAGGGCGAGGGCGAGGGCCGCCCCTACGAGG
GCCACAACACCGTGAAGCTGAAGGTGACCAAGGGCGGCCCCCTGCCCTTCGCCTGGGACATCCTGTCCCC
CCAGTTCCAGTACGGCTCCAAGGTGTACGTGAAGCACCCCGCCGACATCCCCGACTACAAGAAGCTGTCC
TTCCCCGAGGGCTTCAAGTGGGAGCGCGTGATGAACTTCGAGGACGGCGGCGTGGTGACCGTGACCCAGG
ACTCCTCCCTGCAGGACGGCTGCTTCATCTACAAGGTGAAGTTCATCGGCGTGAACTTCCCCTCCGACGG
CCCCGTAATGCAGAAGAAGACCATGGGCTGGGAGGCCTCCACCGAGCGCCTGTACCCCCGCGACGGCGTG
CTGAAGGGCGAGATCCACAAGGCCCTGAAGCTGAAGGACGGCGGCCACTACCTGGTGGAGTTCAAGTCCA
TCTACATGGCCAAGAAGCCCGTGCAGCTGCCCGGCTACTACTACGTGGACTCCAAGCTGGACATCACCTC
CCACAACGAGGACTACACCATCGTGGAGCAGTACGAGCGCACCGAGGGCCGCCACCACCTGTTCCTGTAG
ACCGCGGTGTGAGCAAGGGCGAGGAGCTGTTCACCGGGGTGGTGCCCATCCTGGTCGAGCTGGACGGCGA
CGTAAACGGCCACAAGTTCAGCGTGTCCGGCGAGGGCGAGGGCGATGCCACCTACGGCAAGCTGACCCTG
AAGTTCATCTGCACCACCGGCAAGCTGCCCGTGCCCTGGCCCACCCTCGTGACCACCCTGACCTACGGCG
TGCAGTGCTTCAGCCGCTACCCCGACCACATGAAGCAGCACGACTTCTTCAAGTCCGCCATGCCCGAAGG
CTACGTCCAGGAGCGCACCATCTTCTTCAAGGACGACGGCAACTACAAGACCCGCGCCGAGGTGAAGTTC
GAGGGCGACACCCTGGTGAACCGCATCGAGCTGAAGGGCATCGACTTCAAGGAGGACGGCAACATCCTGG
GGCACAAGCTGGAGTACAACTACAACAGCCACAACGTCTATATCATGGCCGACAAGCAGAAGAACGGCAT
CAAGGTGAACTTCAAGATCCGCCACAACATCGAGGACGGCAGCGTGCAGCTCGCCGACCACTACCAGCAG
AACACCCCCATCGGCGACGGCCCCGTGCTGCTGCCCGACAACCACTACCTGAGCACCCAGTCCGCCCTGA
GCAAAGACCCCAACGAGAAGCGCGATCACATGGTCCTGCTGGAGTTCGTGACCGCCGCCGGGATCACTCT
CGGCATGGACGAGCTGTACAAGTAAGGGCCCGTTTAAACCCGCTGATCAGCCTCGACTGTGCCTTCTAGT
TGCCAGCCATCTGTTGTTTGCCCCTCCCCCGTGCCTTCCTTGACCCTGGAAGGTGCCACTCCCACTGTCC
TTTCCTAATAAAATGAGGAAATTGCATCGCATTGTCTGAGTAGGTGTCATTCTATTCTGGGGGGTGGGGT
GGGGCAGGACAGCAAGGGGGAGGATTGGGAAGACAATAGCAGGCATGCTGGGGATGCGGTGGGCTCTATG
GCTTCTGAGGCGGAAAGAACCAGCTGGGGCTCTAGGGGGTATCCCC
[124 nt withheld, positions 3897-4020]
C
[91 nt withheld, positions 4022-4112]
A
[49 nt withheld, positions 4114-4162]
CCTTTGACGTTGGAGTCCACGTTCTTT
[37 nt withheld, positions 4190-4226]
ACCCTATCTCGGTCTATTCTTTTGATTTATAAGGGATTTTGCCGATTTCGGCCTATTGGTTAAAAAATGA
GCTGATTTAACAAAAATTTAACGCGAATTAATTCTGTGGAATGTGTGTCAGTTAGGGTGTGGAAAGTCCC
CAGGCTCCCCAGCAGGCAGAAGTATGCAAAGCATGCATCTCAATTAGTCAGCAACCAGGTGTGGAAAGTC
CCCAGGCTCCCCAGCAGGCAGAAGTATGCAAAGCATGCATCTCAATTAGTCAGCAACCATAGTCCCGCCC
CTAACTCCGCCCATCCCGCCCCTAACTCCGCCCAGTTCCGCCCATTCTCCGCCCCATGGCTGACTAATTT
TTTTTATTTATGCAGAGGCCGAGGCCGCCTCTGCCTCTGAGCTATTCCAGAAGTAGTGAGGAGGCTTTTT
TGGAGGCCTAGGCTTTTGCAAAAAGCTCCCGGGAGCTTGTATATCCATTTTCGGATCTGATCAAGAGACA
GGATGAGGATCGTTTCGCATGATTGAACAAGATGGATTGCACGCAGGTTCTCCGGCCGCTTGGGTGGAGA
GGCTATTCGGCTATGACTGGGCACAACAGACAATCGGCTGCTCTGATGCCGCCGTGTTCCGGCTGTCAGC
GCAGGGGCGCCCGGTTCTTTTTGTCAAGACCGACCTGTCCGGTGCCCTGAATGAACTGCAGGACGAGGCA
GCGCGGCTATCGTGGCTGGCCACGACGGGCGTTCCTTGCGCAGCTGTGCTCGACGTTGTCACTGAAGCGG
GAAGGGACTGGCTGCTATTGGGCGAAGTGCCGGGGCAGGATCTCCTGTCATCTCACCTTGCTCCTGCCGA
GAAAGTATCCATCATGGCTGATGCAATGCGGCGGCTGCATACGCTTGATCCGGCTACCTGCCCATTCGAC
CACCAAGCGAAACATCGCATCGAGCGAGCACGTACTCGGATGGAAGCCGGTCTTGTCGATCAGGATGATC
TGGACGAAGAGCATCAGGGGCTCGCGCCAGCCGAACTGTTCGCCAGGCTCAAGGCGCGCATGCCCGACGG
CGAGGATCTCGTCGTGACCCATGGCGATGCCTGCTTGCCGAATATCATGGTGGAAAATGGCCGCTTTTCT
GGATTCATCGACTGTGGCCGGCTGGGTGTGGCGGACCGCTATCAGGACATAGCGTTGGCTACCCGTGATA
TTGCTGAAGAGCTTGGCGGCGAATGGGCTGACCGCTTCCTCGTGCTTTACGGTATCGCCGCTCCCGATTC
GCAGCGCATCGCCTTCTATCGCCTTCTTGACGAGTTCTTCTGAGCGGGACTCTGGGGTTCGAAATGACCG
ACCAAGCGACGCCCAACCTGCCATCACGAGATTTCGATTCCACCGCCGCCTTCTATGAAAGGTTGGGCTT
CGGAATCGTTTTCCGGGACGCCGGCTGGATGATCCTCCAGCGCGGGGATCTCATGCTGGAGTTCTTCGCC
CACCCCAACTTGTTTATTGCAGCTTATAATGGTTACAAATAAAGCAATAGCATCACAAATTTCACAAATA
AAGCATTTTTTTCACTGCATTCTAGTTGTGGTTTGTCCAAACTCATCAATGTATCTTATCATGTCTGTAT
ACCGTCGACCTCTAGCTAGAGCTTGGCGTAATCATGGTCATAGCTGTTTCCTGTGTGAAATTGTTATCCG
CTCACAATTCCACACAACATACGAGCCGGAAGCATAAAGTGTAAAGCCTGGGGTGCCTAATGAGTGAGCT
AACTCACATTAATTGCGTTGCGCTCACTGCCCGCTTTCCAGTCGGGAAACCTGTCGTGCCAGCTGCATTA
ATGAATCGGCCAACGCGCGGGGAGAGGCGGTTTGCGTATTGGGCGCTCTTCCGCTTCCTCGCTCACTGAC
TCGCTGCGCTCGGTCGTTCGGCTGCGGCGAGCGGTATCAGCTCACTCAAAGGCGGTAATACGGTTATCCA
CAGAATCAGGGGATAACGCAGGAAAGAACATGTGAGCAAAAGGCCAGCAAAAGGCCAGGAACCGTAAAAA
GGCCGCGTTGCTGGCGTTTTTCCATAGGCTCCGCCCCCCTGACGAGCATCACAAAAATCGACGCTCAAGT
CAGAGGTGGCGAAACCCGACAGGACTATAAAGATACCAGGCGTTTCCCCCTGGAAGCTCCCTCGTGCGCT
CTCCTGTTCCGACCCTGCCGCTTACCGGATACCTGTCCGCCTTTCTCCCTTCGGGAAGCGTGGCGCTTTC
TCATAGCTCACGCTGTAGGTATCTCAGTTCGGTGTAGGTCGTTCGCTCCAAGCTGGGCTGTGTGCACGAA
CCCCCCGTTCAGCCCGACCGCTGCGCCTTATCCGGTAACTATCGTCTTGAGTCCAACCCGGTAAGACACG
ACTTATCGCCACTGGCAGCAGCCACTGGTAACAGGATTAGCAGAGCGAGGTATGTAGGCGGTGCTACAGA
GTTCTTGAAGTGGTGGCCTAACTACGGCTACACTAGAAGAACAGTATTTGGTATCTGCGCTCTGCTGAAG
CCAGTTACCTTCGGAAAAAGAGTTGGTAGCTCTTGATCCGGCAAACAAACCACCGCTGGTAGCGGTGGTT
TTTTTGTTTGCAAGCAGCAGATTACGCGCAGAAAAAAAGGATCTCAAGAAGATCCTTTGATCTTTTCTAC
GGGGTCTGACGCTCAGTGGAACGAAAACTCACGTTAAGGGATTTTGGTCATGAGATTATCAAAAAGGATC
TTCACCTAGATCCTTTTAAATTAAAAATGAAGTTTTAAATCAATCTAAAGTATATATGAGTAAACTTGGT
CTGACAGTTACCAATGCTTAATCAGTGAGGCACCTATCTCAGCGATCTGTCTATTTCGTTCATCCATAGT
TGCCTGACTCCCCGTCGTGTAGATAACTACGATACGGGAGGGCTTACCATCTGGCCCCAGTGCTGCAATG
ATACCGCGAGACCCACGCTCACCGGCTCCAGATTTATCAGCAATAAACCAGCCAGCCGGAAGGGCCGAGC
GCAGAAGTGGTCCTGCAACTTTATCCGCCTCCATCCAGTCTATTAATTGTTGCCGGGAAGCTAGAGTAAG
TAGTTCGCCAGTTAATAGTTTGCGCAACGTTGTTGCCATTGCTACAGGCATCGTGGTGTCACGCTCGTCG
TTTGGTATGGCTTCATTCAGCTCCGGTTCCCAACGATCAAGGCGAGTTACATGATCCCCCATGTTGTGCA
AAAAAGCGGTTAGCTCCTTCGGTCCTCCGATCGTTGTCAGAAGTAAGTTGGCCGCAGTGTTATCACTCAT
GGTTATGGCAGCACTGCATAATTCTCTTACTGTCATGCCATCCGTAAGATGCTTTTCTGTGACTGGTGAG
TACTCAACCAAGTCATTCTGAGAATAGTGTATGCGGCGACCGAGTTGCTCTTGCCCGGCGTCAATACGGG
ATAATACCGCGCCACATAGCAGAACTTTAAAAGTGCTCATCATTGGAAAACGTTCTTCGGGGCGAAAACT
CTCAAGGATCTTACCGCTGTTGAGATCCAGTTCGATGTAACCCACTCGTGCACCCAACTGATCTTCAGCA
TCTTTTACTTTCACCAGCGTTTCTGGGTGAGCAAAAACAGGAAGGCAAAATGCCGCAAAAAAGGGAATAA
GGGCGACACGGAAATGTTGAATACTCATACTCTTCCTTTTTCAATATTATTGAAGCATTTATCAGGGTTA
TTGTCTCATGAGCGGATACATATTTGAATGTATTTAGAAAAATAAACAAATAGGGGTTCCGCGCACATTT
CCCCGAAAAGTGCCACCTGACGTCGACGGATCGGGAGATCTCCCGATCCCCTATGGTGCACTCTCAGTAC
AATCTGCTCTGATGCCGCATAGTTAAGCCAGTATCTGCTCCCTGCTTGTGTGTTGGAGGTCGCTGAGTAG
TGCGCGAGCAAAATTTAAGCTACAACAAGGCAAGGCTTGACCGACAATTGCATGAAGAATCTGCTTAGGG
TTAGGCGTTTTGCGCTGCTTCGCGATGTACGGGCCAGATATACGCGTT
Features (pLannotate 1.2.2; 23 found; start..end, strand, type, name):
      1..380     +  enhancer       CMV enhancer: human cytomegalovirus immediate early enhancer
    381..584     +  promoter       CMV promoter: human cytomegalovirus (CMV) immediate early promoter
    580..613     +  LTR            5' LTR (truncated) (fragment): truncated 5' long terminal repeat (LTR) from HIV-1
    629..647     +  promoter       T7 promoter: promoter for bacteriophage T7 RNA polymerase
    688..711     +  CDS            FLAG: FLAG® epitope tag, followed by an enterokinase cleavage site
   1320..1460    +  CDS            Bap1 (fragment): BAP1_RAT - Experimental evidence at protein level: Swiss-Prot protein existence level 1. Deubiquitinating enzyme that plays a key role in chromatin by mediating deubiquitination of histone H2A and HCFC1. Catalytic component of the PR-DUB complex, a complex that specifically mediates deubiquitination of histone H2A monoubiquitinated at 'Lys-119' (H2AK119ub1). Does not deubiquitinate monoubiquitinated histone H2B. Acts as a regulator of cell growth by mediating deubiquitination of HCFC1 N-terminal and C-terminal chains, with some specificity toward 'Lys-48'-linked polyubiquitin chains compared t
   2193..2870    +  CDS            DsRed1: wild-type DsRed mammalian codon-optimized
   2879..3595    +  CDS            EGFP: the original enhanced GFP (Yang et al., 1996) mammalian codon-optimized
   3627..3851    +  polyA_signal   bGH poly(A) signal: bovine growth hormone polyadenylation signal
   3855..3876    +  promoter       SV40 promoter (fragment): SV40 enhancer and early promoter
   3897..4325    +  rep_origin     f1 ori (sequence partly withheld): f1 bacteriophage origin of replication; arrow indicates direction of (+) strand synthesis
   4339..4668    +  promoter       SV40 promoter: SV40 enhancer and early promoter
   4735..5526    +  CDS            neo: KKA2_KLEPN - Also known as kan, nptII. Experimental evidence at protein level: Swiss-Prot protein existence level 1. Resistance to kanamycin, neomycin, paromomycin, ribostamycin, butirosin and gentamicin B. From Klebsiella pneumoniae.
   5550..5708    +  CDS            ble (fragment): BLE_KLEPN - Experimental evidence at protein level: Swiss-Prot protein existence level 1. Binding protein with a strong affinity to the bleomycin family of antibiotics. Binds to CL990; an antimitotic-antibiotic compound. From Klebsiella pneumoniae.
   5703..5824    +  polyA_signal   SV40 poly(A) signal: SV40 polyadenylation signal
   5897..5913    -  protein_bind   lac operator: The lac repressor binds to the lac operator to inhibit transcription in E. coli. This inhibition can be relieved by adding lactose or isopropyl-β-D-thiogalactopyranoside (IPTG). lac repressor encoded by lacI
   5921..5951    -  promoter       lac promoter: promoter for the E. coli lac operon
   5966..5987    -  protein_bind   CAP binding site: CAP binding activates transcription in the presence of cAMP. E. coli catabolite activator protein
   6000..6092    -  CDS            lacI (fragment): lac repressor; lacI; The lac repressor binds to the lac operator to inhibit transcription in E. coli. This inhibition can be relieved by adding lactose or isopropyl-β-D-thiogalactopyranoside (IPTG).
   6275..6863    -  rep_origin     ori: high-copy-number ColE1/pMB1/pBR322/pUC origin of replication
   7034..7894    -  CDS            AmpR: β-lactamase; bla; confers resistance to ampicillin, carbenicillin, and related antibiotics
   7895..7999    -  promoter       AmpR promoter: bla
   8058..8110    -  misc_feature   bom (fragment): basis of mobility region from pBR322
