[The description below was written by a language model from this plasmid's Addgene catalogue record and pLannotate feature annotations shown in this document.]
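Description:
RG6-BAP1_E7-D192D is a mammalian expression plasmid built on the RG6 bichromatic splicing reporter backbone, about 8.3 kb in total. It carries a minigene that tests how a synonymous mutation in human BAP1 (BRCA1 associated protein 1) affects exon 7 splicing. It is propagated in E. coli as a high-copy plasmid through a ColE1/pUC-type origin with ampicillin selection (AmpR). An f1 origin is also present. For mammalian cells, an SV40 early promoter drives a neomycin phosphotransferase gene followed by an SV40 poly(A) signal, which permits G418 selection.

The reporter transcription unit is driven by the CMV immediate-early enhancer and promoter and ends at a bovine growth hormone polyadenylation signal. It opens with an N-terminal FLAG tag and an SV40 nuclear localisation signal supplied by the backbone. Downstream lies the 151 bp insert containing BAP1 exon 7 with the c.576C>T (p.D192D) change, cloned between retained BamHI and EcoRI sites. The feature table shows unannotated sequence on both sides of the exon, presumably the minigene's intronic context, although the record does not describe it. DsRed1 and EGFP coding sequences follow in tandem. In bichromatic reporters of this design, inclusion or skipping of the test exon shifts the reading frame, so one splicing outcome yields red fluorescence and the other green. The record does not state which colour corresponds to which isoform. The red-to-green ratio in transfected cells therefore reports exon usage, and RT-PCR across the cassette can confirm it.

The associated study found that this silent mutation causes exon skipping and loss of BAP1 function. The construct is intended for comparison with a wild-type exon 7 reporter.
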