Addgene plasmid #154024: RG6-BAP1_E7-D192D
Purpose: Bichromatic Fluorescent Splicing Reporter Minigene for Mutant BAP1 Exon 7 c.576C>T, p.D192D (Synonymous Mutation)
Depositing lab: Samuel Peña-Llopis. Depositing organization: Deutsches Krebsforschungszentrum (DKFZ). Publication: A BAP1 synonymous mutation results in exon skipping, loss of function and worse patient prognosis. Niersch J, Vega-Rubin-de-Celis S, Bazarna A, Mergener S, Jendrossek V, Siveke JT, Pena-Llopis S. iScience. 2021 Feb 12;24(3):102173. doi: 10.1016/j.isci.2021.102173. eCollection 2021 Mar 19. PubMed 33681728.
Backbone
  Vector backbone: RG6
  Backbone size w/o insert (bp): 8137
  Total vector size (bp): 8265
  Vector type: Mammalian Expression ; Splicing Reporter
  Selectable markers: Neomycin (select with G418)
Growth in bacteria
  Bacterial resistance: Ampicillin, 100 μg/mL
  Growth temperature: 37°C
  Growth strain: DH5alpha
  Copy number: High Copy
Gene/Insert
  Gene/Insert name: BAP1 Exon 7 Fused to DsRed1 and eGFP (alt name: BRCA1 associated protein 1)
  Species: H. sapiens (human)
  Insert size (bp): 151
  Mutation: BAP1 c.576C>T, p.D192D
  GenBank ID: NM_004656.4
  Entrez Gene: BAP1 (a.k.a. HUCEP-13, KURIS, TPDS1, UBM2, UCHL2, UVM2, hucep-6)
  Tag / fusion protein: FLAG (N terminal on backbone); SV40 NLS (N terminal on backbone); DsRed1 (C terminal on backbone); eGFP (C terminal on backbone)
  Cloning method: Restriction Enzyme; 5′ cloning site BamHI (not destroyed); 3′ cloning site EcoRI (not destroyed)
  Sequencing primers: 5′ RG6_RT-PCR_Fwd (5'-CAAAGTGGAGGACCCAGTACC-3'); 3′ RG6_RT-PCR_Rev (5'-GCGCATGAACTCCTTGATGAC-3')
Terms and licenses: Academic/Nonprofit Terms; Industry Terms: Not Available to Industry
Depositor comments: pL163
How to cite: RG6-BAP1_E7-D192D was a gift from Samuel Peña-Llopis (Addgene plasmid # 154024 ; http://n2t.net/addgene:154024 ; RRID:Addgene_154024)
